>Addgene plasmid #238110 | TTR A120L | addgene full sequence | sequence record 479495 | Addgene NGS Result
ATCCGGATATAGTTCCTCCTTTCAGCAAAAAACCCCTCAAGACCCGTTTAGAGGCCCCAAGGGGTTATGC
TAGTTATTGCTCAGCGGTGGCAGCAGCCAACTCAGCTTCCTTTCGGGCTTTGTAGCAGCCGGATCTCATT
CCTTGGGATTGGTGACGACAAGCGTGGTGGAATAGGAGTAGGGGCTCAGCAGGGCGGCAATGGTGTAGCG
GCGGGGGCCGGAGTCGTTGGCTGTGAATACCACCTCTGCATGCTCATGGAATGGGGAGATGCCAAGTGCC
TTCCAGTAAGATTTGGTGTCTATTTCCACTTTGTATATCCCTTCTACAAATTCCTCCTCAGTTGTGAGCC
CATGCAGCTCTCCAGACTCACTGGTTTTCCCAGAGGCAAATGGCTCCCAGGTGTCATCAGCAGCCTTTCT
GAACACATGCACGGCCACATTGATGGCAGGACTGCCTCGGACAGCATCTAGAACTTTGACCATCAGAGGA
CACTTGGATTCACCGGTGCCCGTAGGACCCATATGTATATCTCCTTCTTAAAGTTAAACAAAATTATTTC
TAGAGGGGAATTGTTATCCGCTCACAATTCCCCTATAGTGAGTCGTATTAATTTCGCGGGATCGAGATCG
ATCTCGATCCTCTACGCCGGACGCATCGTGGCCGGCATCACCGGCGCCACAGGTGCGGTTGCTGGCGCCT
ATATCGCCGACATCACCGATGGGGAAGATCGGGCTCGCCACTTCGGGCTCATGAGCGCTTGTTTCGGCGT
GGGTATGGTGGCAGGCCCCGTGGCCGGGGGACTGTTGGGCGCCATCTCCTTGCATGCACCATTCCTTGCG
GCGGCGGTGCTCAACGGCCTCAACCTACTACTGGGCTGCTTCCTAATGCAGGAGTCGCATAAGGGAGAGC
GTCGAGATCCCGGACACCATCGAATGGCGCAAAACCTTTCGCGGTATGGCATGATAGCGCCCGGAAGAGA
GTCAATTCAGGGTGGTGAATGTGAAACCAGTAACGTTATACGATGTCGCAGAGTATGCCGGTGTCTCTTA
TCAGACCGTTTCCCGCGTGGTGAACCAGGCCAGCCACGTTTCTGCGAAAACGCGGGAAAAAGTGGAAGCG
GCGATGGCGGAGCTGAATTACATTCCCAACCGCGTGGCACAACAACTGGCGGGCAAACAGTCGTTGCTGA
TTGGCGTTGCCACCTCCAGTCTGGCCCTGCACGCGCCGTCGCAAATTGTCGCGGCGATTAAATCTCGCGC
CGATCAACTGGGTGCCAGCGTGGTGGTGTCGATGGTAGAACGAAGCGGCGTCGAAGCCTGTAAAGCGGCG
GTGCACAATCTTCTCGCGCAACGCGTCAGTGGGCTGATCATTAACTATCCGCTGGATGACCAGGATGCCA
TTGCTGTGGAAGCTGCCTGCACTAATGTTCCGGCGTTATTTCTTGATGTCTCTGACCAGACACCCATCAA
CAGTATTATTTTCTCCCATGAAGACGGTACGCGACTGGGCGTGGAGCATCTGGTCGCATTGGGTCACCAG
CAAATCGCGCTGTTAGCGGGCCCATTAAGTTCTGTCTCGGCGCGTCTGCGTCTGGCTGGCTGGCATAAAT
ATCTCACTCGCAATCAAATTCAGCCGATAGCGGAACGGGAAGGCGACTGGAGTGCCATGTCCGGTTTTCA
ACAAACCATGCAAATGCTGAATGAGGGCATCGTTCCCACTGCGATGCTGGTTGCCAACGATCAGATGGCG
CTGGGCGCAATGCGCGCCATTACCGAGTCCGGGCTGCGCGTTGGTGCGGACATCTCGGTAGTGGGATACG
ACGATACCGAAGACAGCTCATGTTATATCCCGCCGTTAACCACCATCAAACAGGATTTTCGCCTGCTGGG
GCAAACCAGCGTGGACCGCTTGCTGCAACTCTCTCAGGGCCAGGCGGTGAAGGGCAATCAGCTGTTGCCC
GTCTCACTGGTGAAAAGAAAAACCACCCTGGCGCCCAATACGCAAACCGCCTCTCCCCGCGCGTTGGCCG
ATTCATTAATGCAGCTGGCACGACAGGTTTCCCGACTGGAAAGCGGGCAGTGAGCGCAACGCAATTAATG
TAAGTTAGCTCACTCATTAGGCACCGGGATCTCGACCGATGCCCTTGAGAGCCTTCAACCCAGTCAGCTC
CTTCCGGTGGGCGCGGGGCATGACTATCGTCGCCGCACTTATGACTGTCTTCTTTATCATGCAACTCGTA
GGACAGGTGCCGGCAGCGCTCTGGGTCATTTTCGGCGAGGACCGCTTTCGCTGGAGCGCGACGATGATCG
GCCTGTCGCTTGCGGTATTCGGAATCTTGCACGCCCTCGCTCAAGCCTTCGTCACTGGTCCCGCCACCAA
ACGTTTCGGCGAGAAGCAGGCCATTATCGCCGGCATGGCGGCCCCACGGGTGCGCATGATCGTGCTCCTG
TCGTTGAGGACCCGGCTAGGCTGGCGGGGTTGCCTTACTGGTTAGCAGAATGAATCACCGATACGCGAGC
GAACGTGAAGCGACTGCTGCTGCAAAACGTCTGCGACCTGAGCAACAACATGAATGGTCTTCGGTTTCCG
TGTTTCGTAAAGTCTGGAAACGCGGAAGTCAGCGCCCTGCACCATTATGTTCCGGATCTGCATCGCAGGA
TGCTGCTGGCTACCCTGTGGAACACCTACATCTGTATTAACGAAGCGCTGGCATTGACCCTGAGTGATTT
TTCTCTGGTCCCGCCGCATCCATACCGCCAGTTGTTTACCCTCACAACGTTCCAGTAACCGGGCATGTTC
ATCATCAGTAACCCGTATCGTGAGCATCCTCTCTCGTTTCATCGGTATCATTACCCCCATGAACAGAAAT
CCCCCTTACACGGAGGCATCAGTGACCAAACAGGAAAAAACCGCCCTTAACATGGCCCGCTTTATCAGAA
GCCAGACATTAACGCTTCTGGAGAAACTCAACGAGCTGGACGCGGATGAACAGGCAGACATCTGTGAATC
GCTTCACGACCACGCTGATGAGCTTTACCGCAGCTGCCTCGCGCGTTTCGGTGATGACGGTGAAAACCTC
TGACACATGCAGCTCCCGGAGACGGTCACAGCTTGTCTGTAAGCGGATGCCGGGAGCAGACAAGCCCGTC
AGGGCGCGTCAGCGGGTGTTGGCGGGTGTCGGGGCGCAGCCATGACCCAGTCACGTAGCGATAGCGGAGT
GTATACTGGCTTAACTATGCGGCATCAGAGCAGATTGTACTGAGAGTGCACCATTGCGGTGTGAAATACC
GCACAGATGCGTAAGGAGAAAATACCGCATCAGGCGCTCTTCCGCTTCCTCGCTCACTGACTCGCTGCGC
TCGGTCGTTCGGCTGCGGCGAGCGGTATCAGCTCACTCAAAGGCGGTAATACGGTTATCCACAGAATCAG
GGGATAACGCAGGAAAGAACATGTGAGCAAAAGGCCAGCAAAAGGCCAGGAACCGTAAAAAGGCCGCGTT
GCTGGCGTTTTTCCATAGGCTCCGCCCCCCTGACGAGCATCACAAAAATCGACGCTCAAGTCAGAGGTGG
CGAAACCCGACAGGACTATAAAGATACCAGGCGTTTCCCCCTGGAAGCTCCCTCGTGCGCTCTCCTGTTC
CGACCCTGCCGCTTACCGGATACCTGTCCGCCTTTCTCCCTTCGGGAAGCGTGGCGCTTTCTCATAGCTC
ACGCTGTAGGTATCTCAGTTCGGTGTAGGTCGTTCGCTCCAAGCTGGGCTGTGTGCACGAACCCCCCGTT
CAGCCCGACCGCTGCGCCTTATCCGGTAACTATCGTCTTGAGTCCAACCCGGTAAGACACGACTTATCGC
CACTGGCAGCAGCCACTGGTAACAGGATTAGCAGAGCGAGGTATGTAGGCGGTGCTACAGAGTTCTTGAA
GTGGTGGCCTAACTACGGCTACACTAGAAGGACAGTATTTGGTATCTGCGCTCTGCTGAAGCCAGTTACC
TTCGGAAAAAGAGTTGGTAGCTCTTGATCCGGCAAACAAACCACCGCTGGTAGCGGTGGTTTTTTTGTTT
GCAAGCAGCAGATTACGCGCAGAAAAAAAGGATCTCAAGAAGATCCTTTGATCTTTTCTACGGGGTCTGA
CGCTCAGTGGAACGAAAACTCACGTTAAGGGATTTTGGTCATGAACAATAAAACTGTCTGCTTACATAAA
CAGTAATACAAGGGGTGTTATGAGCCATATTCAACGGGAAACGTCTTGCTCTAGGCCGCGATTAAATTCC
AACATGGATGCTGATTTATATGGGTATAAATGGGCTCGCGATAATGTCGGGCAATCAGGTGCGACAATCT
ATCGATTGTATGGGAAGCCCGATGCGCCAGAGTTGTTTCTGAAACATGGCAAAGGTAGCGTTGCCAATGA
TGTTACAGATGAGATGGTCAGACTAAACTGGCTGACGGAATTTATGCCTCTTCCGACCATCAAGCATTTT
ATCCGTACTCCTGATGATGCATGGTTACTCACCACTGCGATCCCCGGGAAAACAGCATTCCAGGTATTAG
AAGAATATCCTGATTCAGGTGAAAATATTGTTGATGCGCTGGCAGTGTTCCTGCGCCGGTTGCATTCGAT
TCCTGTTTGTAATTGTCCTTTTAACAGCGATCGCGTATTTCGTCTCGCTCAGGCGCAATCACGAATGAAT
AACGGTTTGGTTGATGCGAGTGATTTTGATGACGAGCGTAATGGCTGGCCTGTTGAACAAGTCTGGAAAG
AAATGCATAAACTTTTGCCATTCTCACCGGATTCAGTCGTCACTCATGGTGATTTCTCACTTGATAACCT
TATTTTTGACGAGGGGAAATTAATAGGTTGTATTGATGTTGGACGAGTCGGAATCGCAGACCGATACCAG
GATCTTGCCATCCTATGGAACTGCCTCGGTGAGTTTTCTCCTTCATTACAGAAACGGCTTTTTCAAAAAT
ATGGTATTGATAATCCTGATATGAATAAATTGCAGTTTCATTTGATGCTCGATGAGTTTTTCTAAGAATT
AATTCATGAGCGGATACATATTTGAATGTATTTAGAAAAATAAACAAATAGGGGTTCCGCGCACATTTCC
CCGAAAAGTGCCACCTAAATTGTAAGCGTTAATATTTTGTTAAAATTCGCGTTAAATTTTTGTTAAATCA
GCTCATTTTTTAACCAATAGGCCGAAATCGGCAAAATCCCTTATAAATCAAAAGAATAGACCGAGATAGG
GT
[37 nt withheld, positions 5253-5289]
AAAGAACGTGGACTCCAACGTCAAAGG
[49 nt withheld, positions 5317-5365]
T
[91 nt withheld, positions 5367-5457]
G
[124 nt withheld, positions 5459-5582]
CCCATTCGCCA
Features (pLannotate 1.2.2; 18 found; start..end, strand, type, name):
     26..73      -  terminator     T7 terminator: transcription terminator for bacteriophage T7 RNA polymerase
     81..123     -  CDS            SET1 (fragment): solubility-enhancement tag derived from T7 phage gene 10B
    139..519     -  CDS            TTR (fragment): TTHY_HUMAN - Also known as PALB. Experimental evidence at protein level: Swiss-Prot protein existence level 1. Thyroid hormone-binding protein. Probably transports thyroxine from the bloodstream to the brain. From Homo sapiens (Human).
    530..552     -  RBS            RBS: efficient ribosome binding site from bacteriophage T7 gene 10 (Olins and Rangwala, 1989)
    567..591     -  protein_bind   lac operator: The lac repressor binds to the lac operator to inhibit transcription in E. coli. This inhibition can be relieved by adding lactose or isopropyl-β-D-thiogalactopyranoside (IPTG). lac repressor encoded by lacI
    592..610     -  promoter       T7 promoter: promoter for bacteriophage T7 RNA polymerase
    636..915     +  CDS            TcR (fragment): tetracycline efflux protein; tet; confers resistance to tetracycline
    923..1000    +  promoter       lacI promoter: lacI
   1001..2083    +  CDS            lacI: lac repressor; lacI; The lac repressor binds to the lac operator to inhibit transcription in E. coli. This inhibition can be relieved by adding lactose or isopropyl-β-D-thiogalactopyranoside (IPTG).
   2096..2117    +  protein_bind   CAP binding site: CAP binding activates transcription in the presence of cAMP. E. coli catabolite activator protein
   2132..2423    +  CDS            TcR (fragment): tetracycline efflux protein; tet; confers resistance to tetracycline
   2495..2875    -  CDS            YPB1_ECOLX: Protein predicted: Swiss-Prot protein existence level 4. From Escherichia coli.
   2892..3083    +  CDS            rop: Rop protein, which maintains plasmids at low copy number; rop
   3185..3324    +  misc_feature   bom: basis of mobility region from pBR322
   3510..4098    -  rep_origin     ori: high-copy-number ColE1/pMB1/pBR322/pUC origin of replication
   4220..5035    +  CDS            KanR: aminoglycoside phosphotransferase; aph(3')-Ia; confers resistance to kanamycin in bacteria or G418 (Geneticin®) in eukaryotes
   5044..5101    -  promoter       AmpR promoter (fragment): bla
   5154..5582    -  rep_origin     f1 ori (sequence partly withheld): f1 bacteriophage origin of replication; arrow indicates direction of (+) strand synthesis
