[The description below was written by a language model from this plasmid's Addgene catalogue record and pLannotate feature annotations shown in this document.]
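Description:
TTR A120L is a bacterial expression plasmid built on the pET29a backbone and carrying the coding sequence for human transthyretin (TTR) with an alanine-to-leucine substitution at position 120. The insert is catalogued at 387 bp and was introduced by ligation-independent cloning. The mutation was made on a wild-type TTR construct obtained from another laboratory. The plasmid is selected with kanamycin through an aminoglycoside phosphotransferase gene. It replicates from a pBR322/ColE1-type origin accompanied by rop and the bom region, which fits its listing as low copy. An f1 origin is also present. Short annotated fragments of a tetracycline resistance gene and an AmpR promoter are non-functional backbone remnants.

TTR is expressed from a standard pET cassette: a T7 promoter followed immediately by a lac operator, the strong T7 gene 10 ribosome binding site, the TTR open reading frame, and a T7 terminator. The plasmid also carries lacI under its own promoter. The resulting lac repressor keeps transcription off until an inducer such as IPTG is added, in a host strain that supplies T7 RNA polymerase. A small fragment annotated as a solubility-enhancement tag lies between the TTR sequence and the terminator, but the record does not indicate any tag fused to the protein, so this may simply be residual vector sequence.

The sequenced record is 5,593 nt, somewhat shorter than the catalogued total of 5,758 bp. The stated purpose is bacterial production of the mutant protein, and the associated publication concerns conformational fluctuations in the subunit interfaces of the transthyretin tetramer and their link to aggregation.
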