Addgene plasmid #238110: TTR A120L
Purpose: bacterial expression of human TTR mutant
Depositing lab: Peter Wright. Depositing organization: Scripps California (The Scripps Research Institute). Publication: Mispacking of the F87 sidechain drives aggregation-promoting conformational fluctuations in the subunit interfaces of the transthyretin tetramer. Sun X, Ferguson JA, Yang K, Stanfield RL, Dyson HJ, Wright PE. Protein Sci. 2024 Sep;33(9):e5101. doi: 10.1002/pro.5101. PubMed 39149996.
Backbone
  Vector backbone: pET29a
  Backbone manufacturer: emdmillipore
  Backbone size w/o insert (bp): 5371
  Total vector size (bp): 5758
  Vector type: Bacterial Expression
Growth in bacteria
  Bacterial resistance: Kanamycin, 50 μg/mL
  Growth temperature: 37°C
  Growth strain: DH5alpha
  Copy number: Low Copy
Gene/Insert
  Gene/Insert name: TTR
  Species: H. sapiens (human)
  Insert size (bp): 387
  Mutation: A120L
  Entrez Gene: TTR (a.k.a. ATTR, CTS, CTS1, HEL111, HsT2651, PALB, TBPA, TTN)
  Promoter: T7
  Cloning method: Ligation Independent Cloning
  Sequencing primers: 5′ T7; 3′ T7
Resource information
  A portion of this plasmid was derived from a plasmid made by: We made mutations on the wild type construct received from the Jeffery Kelly lab. Description of wild type TTR plasmid in Zhang et al. 2014 ACS Chem Biol (https://doi.org/10.1021/cb5004477).
Terms and licenses: Academic/Nonprofit Terms; Industry Terms: Not Available to Industry
How to cite: TTR A120L was a gift from Peter Wright (Addgene plasmid # 238110 ; http://n2t.net/addgene:238110 ; RRID:Addgene_238110)
